Addgene plasmid #142231: TFORF0878
Purpose: Lentiviral vector for overexpressing transcription factor ORFs with unique 24-bp barcodes. Barcodes facilitate identification of transcription factors in pooled screens.
Depositing lab: Feng Zhang. Depositing organization: Broad Institute. Publication: A transcription factor atlas of directed differentiation. Joung J, Ma S, Tay T, Geiger-Schuller KR, Kirchgatterer PC, Verdine VK, Guo B, Arias-Garcia MA, Allen WE, Singh A, Kuksenko O, Abudayyeh OO, Gootenberg JS, Fu Z, Macrae RK, Buenrostro JD, Regev A, Zhang F. Cell. 2023 Jan 5;186(1):209-229.e26. doi: 10.1016/j.cell.2022.11.026. PubMed 36608654.
Backbone
  Vector backbone: pLX_TRC317
  Backbone manufacturer: Broad Institute Genetic Perturbation Platform
  Backbone size w/o insert (bp): 8264
  Vector type: Mammalian Expression, Lentiviral
  Selectable markers: Puromycin
Growth in bacteria
  Bacterial resistance: Ampicillin, 100 μg/mL
  Growth temperature: 37°C
  Growth strain: NEB Stable
  Copy number: High Copy
Gene/Insert
  Gene/Insert name: HOXB2
  Species: H. sapiens (human)
  Insert size (bp): 1172
  Entrez Gene: HOXB2 (a.k.a. HOX2, HOX2H, Hox-2.8, K8)
  Promoter: EF1a
  Cloning method: Unknown
  Sequencing primers: 5′ GGGTGGAGACTGAAGTTAGGCCAG; 3′ CACATAGCGTAAAAGGAGCAACATAG
Terms and licenses: Academic/Nonprofit Terms; Industry Terms: Not Available to Industry
Depositor comments: NM_002145,ENST00000330070 . The transcription factor ORF portion of this plasmid was synthesized by Genewiz. Please test multiple small colonies in case of plasmid recombination. To make this collection available in a timely manner, a portion of this collection was not fully sequenced by Addgene. If an Addgene verified full plasmid sequence is not available, please contact us prior to placing an order to request the full sequence.
How to cite: TFORF0878 was a gift from Feng Zhang (Addgene plasmid # 142231 ; http://n2t.net/addgene:142231 ; RRID:Addgene_142231)
