[The description below was written by a language model from this plasmid's Addgene catalogue record and pLannotate feature annotations shown in this document.]
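Description:
TFORF0878 is a lentiviral mammalian expression plasmid built on the pLX_TRC317 backbone and carrying the human HOXB2 open reading frame. HOXB2 is a homeobox transcription factor involved in anterior-posterior positional identity. The plasmid belongs to a barcoded transcription factor ORF collection in which each clone has a unique 24-bp barcode, so that the overexpressed factor can be identified in pooled screens. The barcode is not annotated as a separate feature. The sequenced record is about 9.4 kb, consistent with the stated backbone plus insert. In bacteria the plasmid replicates from a high-copy ColE1/pUC-type origin and is selected with ampicillin through β-lactamase. An f1 origin and remnants of a lac/lacZα cloning region are also present. The depositor warns that the plasmid can recombine, a common issue with LTR-containing vectors.

The viral portion has a third-generation, self-inactivating layout. An RSV promoter drives a truncated HIV-1 5' LTR, followed by the Ψ packaging signal with a partial gag sequence, the Rev response element for Rev-dependent nuclear export of the genomic RNA, a cPPT/CTS element, and a ΔU3 3' LTR followed by an SV40 polyadenylation signal. Two expression units sit between the LTRs. An SV40 early promoter drives puromycin N-acetyltransferase for selecting transduced cells, and the strong constitutive EF-1α promoter drives the HOXB2 coding sequence. A WPRE downstream of the ORF enhances transcript stability and expression. A short U6 promoter fragment is annotated between the ORF and the WPRE, but the record does not explain its role. The construct is intended for packaging into lentivirus and stable overexpression of HOXB2 in mammalian cells, for example in directed differentiation screens.
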