Features (pLannotate 1.2.2; 31 found; start..end, strand, type, name):
      5..231     +  promoter       RSV promoter: Rous sarcoma virus enhancer/promoter
    232..412     +  LTR            5' LTR (truncated): truncated 5' long terminal repeat (LTR) from HIV-1
    459..584     +  misc_feature   HIV-1 Ψ: packaging signal of human immunodeficiency virus type 1
    568..931     +  CDS            HIV-1 gag (fragment): gag protein from human immunodeficiency virus 1; gag
   1077..1310    +  misc_feature   RRE: The Rev response element (RRE) of HIV-1 allows for Rev-dependent mRNA export from the nucleus to the cytoplasm.
   1687..1713    +  CDS            Rev (fragment): human immunodeficiency virus 1 (HIV-1) Rev protein; rev; enhances nuclear export of unspliced and incompletely spliced viral mRNAs
   1720..1743    +  promoter       SV40 promoter (fragment): SV40 early promoter
   1744..1815    +  promoter       SV40 promoter (fragment): SV40 enhancer and early promoter
   1839..1974    +  rep_origin     SV40 ori: SV40 origin of replication
   2020..2616    +  CDS            PuroR (fragment): puromycin N-acetyltransferase; pac from Streptomyces; confers resistance to puromycin
   2665..2782    +  misc_feature   cPPT/CTS: central polypurine tract and central termination sequence of HIV-1
   2847..2913    +  CDS            small t antigen (fragment): SV40 (simian virus 40) small t antigen
   2920..4098    +  promoter       EF-1α promoter: strong constitutive promoter for human elongation factor EF-1α
   4115..5182    +  CDS            HOXB2: HXB2_HUMAN - Also known as HOX2H. Experimental evidence at protein level: Swiss-Prot protein existence level 1. Sequence-specific transcription factor which is part of a developmental regulatory system that provides cells with specific positional identities on the anterior-posterior axis. From Homo sapiens (Human).
   5198..5251    +  promoter       U6 promoter (fragment): RNA polymerase III promoter for human U6 snRNA
   5293..5881    +  misc_feature   WPRE: woodchuck hepatitis virus posttranscriptional regulatory element
   5932..5951    +  misc_feature   cPPT/CTS (fragment): central polypurine tract and central termination sequence of HIV-1
   5953..6186    +  LTR            3' LTR (ΔU3): self-inactivating 3' long terminal repeat (LTR) from HIV-1
   6264..6385    +  polyA_signal   SV40 poly(A) signal: SV40 polyadenylation signal
   6425..6560    +  rep_origin     SV40 ori: SV40 origin of replication
   6581..6599    -  promoter       T7 promoter: promoter for bacteriophage T7 RNA polymerase
   6607..6762    +  CDS            lacZα (fragment): LacZα fragment of β-galactosidase; lacZ fragment
   6767..7195    +  rep_origin     f1 ori (sequence partly withheld): f1 bacteriophage origin of replication; arrow indicates direction of (+) strand synthesis
   7248..7352    +  promoter       AmpR promoter: bla
   7353..8213    +  CDS            AmpR: β-lactamase; bla; confers resistance to ampicillin, carbenicillin, and related antibiotics
   8384..8972    +  rep_origin     ori: high-copy-number ColE1/pMB1/pBR322/pUC origin of replication
   9155..9247    +  CDS            lacI (fragment): lac repressor; lacI; The lac repressor binds to the lac operator to inhibit transcription in E. coli. This inhibition can be relieved by adding lactose or isopropyl-β-D-thiogalactopyranoside (IPTG).
   9260..9281    +  protein_bind   CAP binding site: CAP binding activates transcription in the presence of cAMP. E. coli catabolite activator protein
   9296..9326    +  promoter       lac promoter: promoter for the E. coli lac operon
   9334..9350    +  protein_bind   lac operator: The lac repressor binds to the lac operator to inhibit transcription in E. coli. This inhibition can be relieved by adding lactose or isopropyl-β-D-thiogalactopyranoside (IPTG). lac repressor encoded by lacI
   9395..9413    +  promoter       T3 promoter: promoter for bacteriophage T3 RNA polymerase
>Addgene plasmid #142231 | TFORF0878 | addgene full sequence | sequence record 397652 | Addgene NGS Result
TTAATGTAGTCTTATGCAATACTCTTGTAGTCTTGCAACATGGTAACGATGAGTTAGCAACATGCCTTAC
AAGGAGAGAAAAAGCACCGTGCATGCCGATTGGTGGAAGTAAGGTGGTACGATCGTGCCTTATTAGGAAG
GCAACAGACGGGTCTGACATGGATTGGACGAACCACTGAATTGCCGCATTGCAGAGATATTGTATTTAAG
TGCCTAGCTCGATACATAAACGGGTCTCTCTGGTTAGACCAGATCTGAGCCTGGGAGCTCTCTGGCTAAC
TAGGGAACCCACTGCTTAAGCCTCAATAAAGCTTGCCTTGAGTGCTTCAAGTAGTGTGTGCCCGTCTGTT
GTGTGACTCTGGTAACTAGAGATCCCTCAGACCCTTTTAGTCAGTGTGGAAAATCTCTAGCAGTGGCGCC
CGAACAGGGACTTGAAAGCGAAAGGGAAACCAGAGGAGCTCTCTCGACGCAGGACTCGGCTTGCTGAAGC
GCGCACGGCAAGAGGCGAGGGGCGGCGACTGGTGAGTACGCCAAAAATTTTGACTAGCGGAGGCTAGAAG
GAGAGAGATGGGTGCGAGAGCGTCAGTATTAAGCGGGGGAGAATTAGATCGCGATGGGAAAAAATTCGGT
TAAGGCCAGGGGGAAAGAAAAAATATAAATTAAAACATATAGTATGGGCAAGCAGGGAGCTAGAACGATT
CGCAGTTAATCCTGGCCTGTTAGAAACATCAGAAGGCTGTAGACAAATACTGGGACAGCTACAACCATCC
CTTCAGACAGGATCAGAAGAACTTAGATCATTATATAATACAGTAGCAACCCTCTATTGTGTGCATCAAA
GGATAGAGATAAAAGACACCAAGGAAGCTTTAGACAAGATAGAGGAAGAGCAAAACAAAAGTAAGACCAC
CGCACAGCAAGCGGCCGCTGATCTTCAGACCTGGAGGAGGAGATATGAGGGACAATTGGAGAAGTGAATT
ATATAAATATAAAGTAGTAAAAATTGAACCATTAGGAGTAGCACCCACCAAGGCAAAGAGAAGAGTGGTG
CAGAGAGAAAAAAGAGCAGTGGGAATAGGAGCTTTGTTCCTTGGGTTCTTGGGAGCAGCAGGAAGCACTA
TGGGCGCAGCGTCAATGACGCTGACGGTACAGGCCAGACAATTATTGTCTGGTATAGTGCAGCAGCAGAA
CAATTTGCTGAGGGCTATTGAGGCGCAACAGCATCTGTTGCAACTCACAGTCTGGGGCATCAAGCAGCTC
CAGGCAAGAATCCTGGCTGTGGAAAGATACCTAAAGGATCAACAGCTCCTGGGGATTTGGGGTTGCTCTG
GAAAACTCATTTGCACCACTGCTGTGCCTTGGAATGCTAGTTGGAGTAATAAATCTCTGGAACAGATTTG
GAATCACACGACCTGGATGGAGTGGGACAGAGAAATTAACAATTACACAAGCTTAATACACTCCTTAATT
GAAGAATCGCAAAACCAGCAAGAAAAGAATGAACAAGAATTATTGGAATTAGATAAATGGGCAAGTTTGT
GGAATTGGTTTAACATAACAAATTGGCTGTGGTATATAAAATTATTCATAATGATAGTAGGAGGCTTGGT
AGGTTTAAGAATAGTTTTTGCTGTACTTTCTATAGTGAATAGAGTTAGGCAGGGATATTCACCATTATCG
TTTCAGACCCACCTCCCAACCCCGAGGGGACCCATGCATTGCATCTCAATTAGTCAGCAACCAGGTGTGG
AAAGTCCCCAGGCTCCCCAGCAGGCAGAAGTATGCAAAGCATGCGTCTCAATTAGTCAGCAACCATAGTC
CCGCCCCTAACTCCGCCCATCCCGCCCCTAACTCCGCCCAGTTCCGCCCATTCTCCGCCCCATGGCTGAC
TAATTTTTTTTATTTATGCAGAGGCCGAGGCCGCCTCGGCCTCTGAGCTATTCCAGAAGTAGTGAGGAGG
CTTTTTTGGAGGCCTAGGCTTTTGCAAAAAGCTTTCTAGAGGTACCACCGGAGCTTACCATGACCGAGTA
CAAGCCCACGGTGCGCCTCGCCACCCGCGACGACGTCCCCAGGGCCGTACGCACCCTCGCCGCCGCGTTC
GCCGACTACCCCGCCACGCGCCACACCGTCGATCCGGACCGCCACATCGAGCGGGTCACCGAGCTGCAAG
AACTCTTCCTCACGCGCGTCGGGCTCGACATCGGCAAGGTGTGGGTCGCGGACGACGGCGCCGCCGTGGC
GGTCTGGACCACGCCGGAGAGCGTCGAAGCGGGGGCGGTGTTCGCCGAGATCGGCCCGCGCATGGCCGAG
TTGAGCGGTTCCCGGCTGGCCGCGCAGCAACAGATGGAAGGCCTCCTGGCGCCGCACCGGCCCAAGGAGC
CCGCGTGGTTCCTGGCCACCGTCGGCGTCTCGCCCGACCACCAGGGCAAGGGTCTGGGCAGCGCCGTCGT
GCTCCCCGGAGTGGAGGCGGCCGAGCGCGCCGGGGTGCCCGCCTTCCTGGAGACCTCCGCGCCCCGCAAC
CTCCCCTTCTACGAGCGGCTCGGCTTCACCGTCACCGCCGACGTCGAGGTGCCCGAAGGACCGCGCACCT
GGTGCATGACCCGCAAGCCCGGTGCCAGTTAACGAATTCTAGATCTTGAGACAAATGGCAGTATTCATCC
ACAATTTTAAAAGAAAAGGGGGGATTGGGGGGTACAGTGCAGGGGAAAGAATAGTAGACATAATAGCAAC
AGACATACAAACTAAAGAATTACAAAAACAAATTACAAAAATTCAAAATTTTCGGGTTTATTACAGGGAC
AGCAGAGATCCACTTTGGCGCCGGCTCGAGGCCTGCAGGTGCAAAGATGGATAAAGTTTTAAACAGAGAG
GAATCTTTGCAGCTAATGGACCTTCTAGGTCTTGAAAGGAGTGGGAATTGGCTCCGGTGCCCGTCAGTGG
GCAGAGCGCACATCGCCCACAGTCCCCGAGAAGTTGGGGGGAGGGGTCGGCAATTGAACCGGTGCCTAGA
GAAGGTGGCGCGGGGTAAACTGGGAAAGTGATGTCGTGTACTGGCTCCGCCTTTTTCCCGAGGGTGGGGG
AGAACCGTATATAAGTGCAGTAGTCGCCGTGAACGTTCTTTTTCGCAACGGGTTTGCCGCCAGAACACAG
GTAAGTGCCGTGTGTGGTTCCCGCGGGCCTGGCCTCTTTACGGGTTATGGCCCTTGCGTGCCTTGAATTA
CTTCCACCTGGCTGCAGTACGTGATTCTTGATCCCGAGCTTCGGGTTGGAAGTGGGTGGGAGAGTTCGAG
GCCTTGCGCTTAAGGAGCCCCTTCGCCTCGTGCTTGAGTTGAGGCCTGGCCTGGGCGCTGGGGCCGCCGC
GTGCGAATCTGGTGGCACCTTCGCGCCTGTCTCGCTGCTTTCGATAAGTCTCTAGCCATTTAAAATTTTT
GATGACCTGCTGCGACGCTTTTTTTCTGGCAAGATAGTCTTGTAAATGCGGGCCAAGATCTGCACACTGG
TATTTCGGTTTTTGGGGCCGCGGGCGGCGACGGGGCCCGTGCGTCCCAGCGCACATGTTCGGCGAGGCGG
GGCCTGCGAGCGCGGCCACCGAGAATCGGACGGGGGTAGTCTCAAGCTGGCCGGCCTGCTCTGGTGCCTG
GCCTCGCGCCGCCGTGTATCGCCCCGCCCTGGGCGGCAAGGCTGGCCCGGTCGGCACCAGTTGCGTGAGC
GGAAAGATGGCCGCTTCCCGGCCCTGCTGCAGGGAGCTCAAAATGGAGGACGCGGCGCTCGGGAGAGCGG
GCGGGTGAGTCACCCACACAAAGGAAAAGGGCCTTTCCGTCCTCAGCCGTCGCTTCATGTGACTCCACGG
AGTACCGGGCGCCGTCCAGGCACCTCGATTAGTTCTCGAGCTTTTGGAGTACGTCGTCTTTAGGTTGGGG
GGAGGGGTTTTATGCGATGGAGTTTCCCCACACTGAGTGGGTGGAGACTGAAGTTAGGCCAGCTTGGCAC
TTGATGTAATTCTCCTTGGAATTTGCCCTTTTTGAGTTTGGATCTTGGTTCATTCTCAAGCCTCAGACAG
TGGTTCAAAGTTTTTTTCTTCCATTTCAGGTGTCGTGAGGCTAGCACCGCCACCATGAATTTTGAATTTG
AGAGGGAGATTGGGTTTATAAACAGCCAGCCGTCGCTCGCCGAGTGTCTGACTTCCTTCCCCGCTGTCTT
GGAGACATTTCAAACTTCATCAATCAAGGAGTCGACATTAATTCCTCCTCCTCCTCCTTTCGAGCAAACC
TTCCCCAGCCTCCAGCCCGGCGCCTCCACCCTTCAGAGACCCAGGAGCCAAAAGCGAGCCGAAGATGGGC
CTGCTCTGCCGCCGCCACCGCCGCCGCCACTCCCCGCTGCCCCCCCGGCCCCCGAGTTCCCTTGGATGAA
AGAGAAGAAATCCGCCAAGAAACCCAGCCAATCCGCCACGTCTCCTTCTCCGGCCGCCTCCGCCGTTCCG
GCCTCCGGGGTCGGATCGCCTGCAGATGGCCTGGGACTGCCGGAGGCTGGTGGCGGCGGGGCGCGCAGGC
TGCGCACGGCTTACACCAACACGCAGCTGCTGGAACTGGAGAAGGAATTCCACTTTAATAAGTACCTGTG
CCGGCCACGCCGCGTCGAGATCGCGGCCTTGCTGGACCTCACCGAAAGGCAGGTCAAAGTCTGGTTTCAG
AACCGGCGCATGAAGCACAAGCGGCAGACGCAGCACCGAGAGCCGCCGGATGGGGAGCCTGCCTGCCCGG
GAGCCCTGGAGGACATCTGCGACCCTGCCGAGGAACCCGCGGCCAGCCCGGGCGGCCCCTCCGCCTCGCG
GGCGGCGTGGGAAGCCTGCTGTCACCCGCCGGAGGTGGTGCCGGGGGCCTTAAGCGCGGACCCCCGGCCT
TTAGCCGTTCGCTTAGAGGGCGCAGGCGCGTCGAGTCCCGGCTGCGCGCTGCGCGGGGCCGGCGGGCTGG
AGCCCGGGCCATTGCCAGAAGACGTCTTCTCGGGGCGCCAGGATTCACCTTTCCTTCCCGACCTCAACTT
CTTCGCGGCCGACTCCTGTCTCCAGCTATCCGGAGGCCTCTCCCCTAGCCTACAGGGTTCTCTCGACAGC
CCGGTCCCTTTTTCCGAGGAAGAGCTGGATTTTTTCACCAGTACGCTCTGTGCCATCGACCTGCAGTTTC
CCTAGTAATGAACTAGTCCGTAACTTGAAAGTATTTCGATTTCTTGGCTTTATATATCTTGTGGAAAGGA
CGAGTAAGTTGATCCAACATATTAACTACGCGTTAAGTCGACAATCAACCTCTGGATTACAAAATTTGTG
AAAGATTGACTGGTATTCTTAACTATGTTGCTCCTTTTACGCTATGTGGATACGCTGCTTTAATGCCTTT
GTATCATGCTATTGCTTCCCGTATGGCTTTCATTTTCTCCTCCTTGTATAAATCCTGGTTGCTGTCTCTT
TATGAGGAGTTGTGGCCCGTTGTCAGGCAACGTGGCGTGGTGTGCACTGTGTTTGCTGACGCAACCCCCA
CTGGTTGGGGCATTGCCACCACCTGTCAGCTCCTTTCCGGGACTTTCGCTTTCCCCCTCCCTATTGCCAC
GGCGGAACTCATCGCCGCCTGCCTTGCCCGCTGCTGGACAGGGGCTCGGCTGTTGGGCACTGACAATTCC
GTGGTGTTGTCGGGGAAATCATCGTCCTTTCCTTGGCTGCTCGCCTGTGTTGCCACCTGGATTCTGCGCG
GGACGTCCTTCTGCTACGTCCCTTCGGCCCTCAATCCAGCGGACCTTCCTTCCCGCGGCCTGCTGCCGGC
TCTGCGGCCTCTTCCGCGTCTTCGCCTTCGCCCTCAGACGAGTCGGATCTCCCTTTGGGCCGCCTCCCCG
CGTCGACTTTAAGACCAATGACTTACAAGGCAGCTGTAGATCTTAGCCACTTTTTAAAAGAAAAGGGGGG
ACTGGAAGGGCTAATTCACTCCCAACGAAGACAAGATCTGCTTTTTGCTTGTACTGGGTCTCTCTGGTTA
GACCAGATCTGAGCCTGGGAGCTCTCTGGCTAACTAGGGAACCCACTGCTTAAGCCTCAATAAAGCTTGC
CTTGAGTGCTTCAAGTAGTGTGTGCCCGTCTGTTGTGTGACTCTGGTAACTAGAGATCCCTCAGACCCTT
TTAGTCAGTGTGGAAAATCTCTAGCAGTACGTATAGTAGTTCATGTCATCTTATTATTCAGTATTTATAA
CTTGCAAAGAAATGAATATCAGAGAGTGAGAGGAACTTGTTTATTGCAGCTTATAATGGTTACAAATAAA
GCAATAGCATCACAAATTTCACAAATAAAGCATTTTTTTCACTGCATTCTAGTTGTGGTTTGTCCAAACT
CATCAATGTATCTTATCATGTCTGGCTCTAGCTATCCCGCCCCTAACTCCGCCCATCCCGCCCCTAACTC
CGCCCAGTTCCGCCCATTCTCCGCCCCATGGCTGACTAATTTTTTTTATTTATGCAGAGGCCGAGGCCGC
CTCGGCCTCTGAGCTATTCCAGAAGTAGTGAGGAGGCTTTTTTGGAGGCCTAGGGACGTACCCAATTCGC
CCTATAGTGAGTCGTATTACGCGCGCTCACTGGCCGTCGTTTTACAACGTCGTGACTGGGAAAACCCTGG
CGTTACCCAACTTAATCGCCTTGCAGCACATCCCCCTTTCGCCAGCTGGCGTAATAGCGAAGAGGCCCGC
ACCGATCGCCCTTCCCAACAGTTGCGCAGCCTGAATGGCGAATGGG
[124 nt withheld, positions 6767-6890]
C
[91 nt withheld, positions 6892-6982]
A
[49 nt withheld, positions 6984-7032]
CCTTTGACGTTGGAGTCCACGTTCTTT
[37 nt withheld, positions 7060-7096]
ACCCTATCTCGGTCTATTCTTTTGATTTATAAGGGATTTTGCCGATTTCGGCCTATTGGTTAAAAAATGA
GCTGATTTAACAAAAATTTAACGCGAATTTTAACAAAATATTAACGCTTACAATTTAGGTGGCACTTTTC
GGGGAAATGTGCGCGGAACCCCTATTTGTTTATTTTTCTAAATACATTCAAATATGTATCCGCTCATGAG
ACAATAACCCTGATAAATGCTTCAATAATATTGAAAAAGGAAGAGTATGAGTATTCAACATTTCCGTGTC
GCCCTTATTCCCTTTTTTGCGGCATTTTGCCTTCCTGTTTTTGCTCACCCAGAAACGCTGGTGAAAGTAA
AAGATGCTGAAGATCAGTTGGGTGCACGAGTGGGTTACATCGAACTGGATCTCAACAGCGGTAAGATCCT
TGAGAGTTTTCGCCCCGAAGAACGTTTTCCAATGATGAGCACTTTTAAAGTTCTGCTATGTGGCGCGGTA
TTATCCCGTATTGACGCCGGGCAAGAGCAACTCGGTCGCCGCATACACTATTCTCAGAATGACTTGGTTG
AGTACTCACCAGTCACAGAAAAGCATCTTACGGATGGCATGACAGTAAGAGAATTATGCAGTGCTGCCAT
AACCATGAGTGATAACACTGCGGCCAACTTACTTCTGACAACGATCGGAGGACCGAAGGAGCTAACCGCT
TTTTTGCACAACATGGGGGATCATGTAACTCGCCTTGATCGTTGGGAACCGGAGCTGAATGAAGCCATAC
CAAACGACGAGCGTGACACCACGATGCCTGTAGCAATGGCAACAACGTTGCGCAAACTATTAACTGGCGA
ACTACTTACTCTAGCTTCCCGGCAACAATTAATAGACTGGATGGAGGCGGATAAAGTTGCAGGACCACTT
CTGCGCTCGGCCCTTCCGGCTGGCTGGTTTATTGCTGATAAATCTGGAGCCGGTGAGCGTGGGTCTCGCG
GTATCATTGCAGCACTGGGGCCAGATGGTAAGCCCTCCCGTATCGTAGTTATCTACACGACGGGGAGTCA
GGCAACTATGGATGAACGAAATAGACAGATCGCTGAGATAGGTGCCTCACTGATTAAGCATTGGTAACTG
TCAGACCAAGTTTACTCATATATACTTTAGATTGATTTAAAACTTCATTTTTAATTTAAAAGGATCTAGG
TGAAGATCCTTTTTGATAATCTCATGACCAAAATCCCTTAACGTGAGTTTTCGTTCCACTGAGCGTCAGA
CCCCGTAGAAAAGATCAAAGGATCTTCTTGAGATCCTTTTTTTCTGCGCGTAATCTGCTGCTTGCAAACA
AAAAAACCACCGCTACCAGCGGTGGTTTGTTTGCCGGATCAAGAGCTACCAACTCTTTTTCCGAAGGTAA
CTGGCTTCAGCAGAGCGCAGATACCAAATACTGTTCTTCTAGTGTAGCCGTAGTTAGGCCACCACTTCAA
GAACTCTGTAGCACCGCCTACATACCTCGCTCTGCTAATCCTGTTACCAGTGGCTGCTGCCAGTGGCGAT
AAGTCGTGTCTTACCGGGTTGGACTCAAGACGATAGTTACCGGATAAGGCGCAGCGGTCGGGCTGAACGG
GGGGTTCGTGCACACAGCCCAGCTTGGAGCGAACGACCTACACCGAACTGAGATACCTACAGCGTGAGCT
ATGAGAAAGCGCCACGCTTCCCGAAGGGAGAAAGGCGGACAGGTATCCGGTAAGCGGCAGGGTCGGAACA
GGAGAGCGCACGAGGGAGCTTCCAGGGGGAAACGCCTGGTATCTTTATAGTCCTGTCGGGTTTCGCCACC
TCTGACTTGAGCGTCGATTTTTGTGATGCTCGTCAGGGGGGCGGAGCCTATGGAAAAACGCCAGCAACGC
GGCCTTTTTACGGTTCCTGGCCTTTTGCTGGCCTTTTGCTCACATGTTCTTTCCTGCGTTATCCCCTGAT
TCTGTGGATAACCGTATTACCGCCTTTGAGTGAGCTGATACCGCTCGCCGCAGCCGAACGACCGAGCGCA
GCGAGTCAGTGAGCGAGGAAGCGGAAGAGCGCCCAATACGCAAACCGCCTCTCCCCGCGCGTTGGCCGAT
TCATTAATGCAGCTGGCACGACAGGTTTCCCGACTGGAAAGCGGGCAGTGAGCGCAACGCAATTAATGTG
AGTTAGCTCACTCATTAGGCACCCCAGGCTTTACACTTTATGCTTCCGGCTCGTATGTTGTGTGGAATTG
TGAGCGGATAACAATTTCACACAGGAAACAGCTATGACCATGATTACGCCAAGCGCGCAATTAACCCTCA
CTAAAGGGAACAAAAGCTGGAGCTGCAAGC
