>Addgene plasmid #142231 | TFORF0878 | depositor partial sequence | sequence record 278831 | Insert
ACCGCCACCATGAATTTTGAATTTGAGAGGGAGATTGGGTTTATAAACAGCCAGCCGTCGCTCGCCGAGT
GTCTGACTTCCTTCCCCGCTGTCTTGGAGACATTTCAAACTTCATCAATCAAGGAGTCGACATTAATTCC
TCCTCCTCCTCCTTTCGAGCAAACCTTCCCCAGCCTCCAGCCCGGCGCCTCCACCCTTCAGAGACCCAGG
AGCCAAAAGCGAGCCGAAGATGGGCCTGCTCTGCCGCCGCCACCGCCGCCGCCACTCCCCGCTGCCCCCC
CGGCCCCCGAGTTCCCTTGGATGAAAGAGAAGAAATCCGCCAAGAAACCCAGCCAATCCGCCACGTCTCC
TTCTCCGGCCGCCTCCGCCGTTCCGGCCTCCGGGGTCGGATCGCCTGCAGATGGCCTGGGACTGCCGGAG
GCTGGTGGCGGCGGGGCGCGCAGGCTGCGCACGGCTTACACCAACACGCAGCTGCTGGAACTGGAGAAGG
AATTCCACTTTAATAAGTACCTGTGCCGGCCACGCCGCGTCGAGATCGCGGCCTTGCTGGACCTCACCGA
AAGGCAGGTCAAAGTCTGGTTTCAGAACCGGCGCATGAAGCACAAGCGGCAGACGCAGCACCGAGAGCCG
CCGGATGGGGAGCCTGCCTGCCCGGGAGCCCTGGAGGACATCTGCGACCCTGCCGAGGAACCCGCGGCCA
GCCCGGGCGGCCCCTCCGCCTCGCGGGCGGCGTGGGAAGCCTGCTGTCACCCGCCGGAGGTGGTGCCGGG
GGCCTTAAGCGCGGACCCCCGGCCTTTAGCCGTTCGCTTAGAGGGCGCAGGCGCGTCGAGTCCCGGCTGC
GCGCTGCGCGGGGCCGGCGGGCTGGAGCCCGGGCCATTGCCAGAAGACGTCTTCTCGGGGCGCCAGGATT
CACCTTTCCTTCCCGACCTCAACTTCTTCGCGGCCGACTCCTGTCTCCAGCTATCCGGAGGCCTCTCCCC
TAGCCTACAGGGTTCTCTCGACAGCCCGGTCCCTTTTTCCGAGGAAGAGCTGGATTTTTTCACCAGTACG
CTCTGTGCCATCGACCTGCAGTTTCCCTAGTAATGAACTAGTCCGTAACTTGAAAGTATTTCGATTTCTT
GGCTTTATATATCTTGTGGAAAGGACGAGTAAGTTGATCCAACATATTAACT
