>Addgene plasmid #142231 | TFORF0878 | depositor partial sequence | sequence record 278832 | Barcode
GTAAGTTGATCCAACATATTAACT
